Addgene plasmid #55064: mCherry-Integrin-Beta1-N-18
Purpose: Localization: Integrin/Focal Adhesions, Excitation: 587, Emission: 610
Depositing lab: Michael Davidson. Depositing organization: Florida State University, Tallahassee.
Backbone
  Vector backbone: mCherry-N1
  Backbone size w/o insert (bp): 4750
  Vector type: Mammalian Expression
  Selectable markers: Neomycin (select with G418)
Growth in bacteria
  Bacterial resistance: Kanamycin, 50 μg/mL
  Growth temperature: 37°C
  Growth strain: DH5alpha
  Copy number: High Copy
Gene/Insert
  Gene/Insert name: Integrin-Beta1 (alt name: NM_002211)
  Species: H. sapiens (human)
  Entrez Gene: ITGB1 (a.k.a. CD29, FNRB, GPIIA, MDF2, MSK12, VLA-BETA, VLAB)
  Promoter: CMV
  Tag / fusion protein: mCherry (C terminal on backbone)
  Cloning method: Unknown
  Sequencing primers: 5′ CMV-F; 3′ SV40pA-R
Terms and licenses: Academic/Nonprofit Terms; Industry Terms: Not Available to Industry
Depositor comments: . Excitation = 587; Emission = 610
How to cite: mCherry-Integrin-Beta1-N-18 was a gift from Michael Davidson (Addgene plasmid # 55064 ; http://n2t.net/addgene:55064 ; RRID:Addgene_55064)
