[The description below was written by a language model from this plasmid's Addgene catalogue record and pLannotate feature annotations shown in this document.]
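Description:
mCherry-Integrin-Beta1-N-18 is a mammalian expression plasmid built on the mCherry-N1 backbone, encoding human integrin beta-1 (ITGB1, also known as CD29) fused at its C terminus to the red fluorescent protein mCherry. The full sequence record is about 7.1 kb. It is maintained in E. coli as a high-copy plasmid through a ColE1/pUC-type origin. A single NeoR/KanR (Tn5 aminoglycoside phosphotransferase) gene serves both hosts: a bacterial bla-type promoter drives it for kanamycin selection, and the SV40 enhancer/early promoter drives it in mammalian cells for G418 selection of stable lines, with an HSV TK polyadenylation signal downstream. An f1 origin is also present and could support single-stranded DNA production.

The expression cassette consists of the human cytomegalovirus immediate-early enhancer and promoter, a remnant of the multiple cloning site, the ITGB1 coding sequence, a short gap of roughly 50 nucleotides that presumably encodes a linker (the "18" in the name likely refers to its length in residues, though the record does not say so), then mCherry, terminated by the SV40 poly(A) signal. Placing the fluorophore at the C terminus leaves the integrin's N-terminal end unmodified and puts mCherry on its cytoplasmic tail. The small large T antigen, ble and bGH poly(A) fragments in the annotation are most likely short sequence matches within the backbone rather than functional elements.

The construct is intended as a localization marker for integrins and focal adhesions in transfected cells for fluorescence microscopy, with excitation at 587 nm and emission at 610 nm. The cloning method is not recorded.
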