Features (pLannotate 1.2.2; 15 found; start..end, strand, type, name):
     55..358     +  enhancer       CMV enhancer: human cytomegalovirus immediate early enhancer
    359..562     +  promoter       CMV promoter: human cytomegalovirus (CMV) immediate early promoter
    585..612     +  misc_feature   MCS (fragment): multiple cloning site
    619..3012    +  CDS            ITGB1: ITB1_HUMAN - Also known as FNRB, MDF2, MSK12. Experimental evidence at protein level: Swiss-Prot protein existence level 1. (Microbial infection) In case of HIV-1 infection, integrin ITGA5:ITGB1 binding to extracellular viral Tat protein seems to enhance angiogenesis in Kaposi's sarcoma lesions. From Homo sapiens (Human).
   3067..3774    +  CDS            mCherry: mCherry is a basic (constitutively fluorescent) red fluorescent protein published in 2004, derived from Discosoma sp.. It is reported to be a very rapidly-maturing monomer with low acid sensitivity.
   3794..3877    +  CDS            large T antigen (fragment): large T antigen from SV40 (simian virus 40)
   3900..4021    +  polyA_signal   SV40 poly(A) signal: SV40 polyadenylation signal
   4055..4483    -  rep_origin     f1 ori (sequence partly withheld): f1 bacteriophage origin of replication; arrow indicates direction of (+) strand synthesis
   4510..4614    +  promoter       AmpR promoter: bla
   4616..4973    +  promoter       SV40 promoter: SV40 enhancer and early promoter
   5008..5802    +  CDS            NeoR/KanR: aminoglycoside phosphotransferase from Tn5; aph(3')-II (or nptII); confers resistance to neomycin, kanamycin, and G418 (Geneticin®)
   5823..5975    +  CDS            ble (fragment): BLE_KLEPN - Experimental evidence at protein level: Swiss-Prot protein existence level 1. Binding protein with a strong affinity to the bleomycin family of antibiotics. Binds to CL990; an antimitotic-antibiotic compound. From Klebsiella pneumoniae.
   6034..6081    +  polyA_signal   HSV TK poly(A) signal: herpes simplex virus thymidine kinase polyadenylation signal (Cole and Stacy, 1985)
   6172..6188    -  polyA_signal   bGH poly(A) signal (fragment): bovine growth hormone polyadenylation signal
   6410..6998    +  rep_origin     ori: high-copy-number ColE1/pMB1/pBR322/pUC origin of replication
>Addgene plasmid #55064 | mCherry-Integrin-Beta1-N-18 | addgene full sequence | sequence record 313234 | Addgene NGS Result
TTAATAGTAATCAATTACGGGGTCATTAGTTCATAGCCCATATATGGAGTTCCGCGTTACATAACTTACG
GTAAATGGCCCGCCTGGCTGACCGCCCAACGACCCCCGCCCATTGACGTCAATAATGACGTATGTTCCCA
TAGTAACGCCAATAGGGACTTTCCATTGACGTCAATGGGTGGAGTATTTACGGTAAACTGCCCACTTGGC
AGTACATCAAGTGTATCATATGCCAAGTACGCCCCCTATTGACGTCAATGACGGTAAATGGCCCGCCTGG
CATTATGCCCAGTACATGACCTTATGGGACTTTCCTACTTGGCAGTACATCTACGTATTAGTCATCGCTA
TTACCATGGTGATGCGGTTTTGGCAGTACATCAATGGGCGTGGATAGCGGTTTGACTCACGGGGATTTCC
AAGTCTCCACCCCATTGACGTCAATGGGAGTTTGTTTTGGCACCAAAATCAACGGGACTTTCCAAAATGT
CGTAACAACTCCGCCCCATTGACGCAAATGGGCGGTAGGCGTGTACGGTGGGAGGTCTATATAAGCAGAG
CTGGTTTAGTGAACCGTCAGATCCGCTAGCGCTACCGGACTCAGATCTCGAGACCGCCATGAATTTACAA
CCAATTTTCTGGATTGGACTGATCAGTTCAGTTTGCTGTGTGTTTGCTCAAACAGATGAAAATAGATGTT
TAAAAGCAAATGCCAAATCATGTGGAGAATGTATACAAGCAGGGCCAAATTGTGGGTGGTGCACAAATTC
AACATTTTTACAGGAAGGAATGCCTACTTCTGCACGATGTGATGATTTAGAAGCCTTAAAAAAGAAGGGT
TGCCCTCCAGATGACATAGAAAATCCCAGAGGCTCCAAAGATATAAAGAAAAATAAAAATGTAACCAACC
GTAGCAAAGGAACAGCAGAGAAGCTCAAGCCAGAGGATATTACTCAGATCCAACCACAGCAGTTGGTTTT
GCGATTAAGATCAGGGGAGCCACAGACATTTACATTAAAATTCAAGAGAGCTGAAGACTATCCCATTGAC
CTCTACTACCTTATGGACCTGTCTTACTCAATGAAAGACGATTTGGAGAATGTAAAAAGTCTTGGAACAG
ATCTGATGAATGAAATGAGGAGGATTACTTCGGACTTCAGAATTGGATTTGGCTCATTTGTGGAAAAGAC
TGTGATGCCTTACATTAGCACAACACCAGCTAAGCTCAGGAACCCTTGCACAAGTGAACAGAACTGCACC
AGCCCATTTAGCTACAAAAATGTGCTCAGTCTTACTAATAAAGGAGAAGTATTTAATGAACTTGTTGGAA
AACAGCGCATATCTGGAAATTTGGATTCTCCAGAAGGTGGTTTCGATGCCATCATGCAAGTTGCAGTTTG
TGGATCACTGATTGGCTGGAGGAATGTTACACGGCTGCTGGTGTTTTCCACAGATGCCGGGTTTCACTTT
GCTGGAGATGGGAAACTTGGTGGCATTGTTTTACCAAATGATGGACAATGTCACCTGGAAAATAATATGT
ACACAATGAGCCATTATTATGATTATCCTTCTATTGCTCACCTTGTCCAGAAACTGAGTGAAAATAATAT
TCAGACAATTTTTGCAGTTACTGAAGAATTTCAGCCTGTTTACAAGGAGCTGAAAAACTTGATCCCTAAG
TCAGCAGTAGGAACATTATCTGCAAATTCTAGCAATGTAATTCAGTTGATCATTGATGCATACAATTCCC
TTTCCTCAGAAGTCATTTTGGAAAACGGCAAATTGTCAGAAGGAGTAACAATAAGTTACAAATCTTACTG
CAAGAACGGGGTGAATGGAACAGGGGAAAATGGAAGAAAATGTTCCAATATTTCCATTGGAGATGAGGTT
CAATTTGAAATTAGCATAACTTCAAATAAGTGTCCAAAAAAGGATTCTGACAGCTTTAAAATTAGGCCTC
TGGGCTTTACGGAGGAAGTAGAGGTTATTCTTCAGTACATCTGTGAATGTGAATGCCAAAGCGAAGGCAT
CCCTGAAAGTCCCAAGTGTCATGAAGGAAATGGGACATTTGAGTGTGGCGCGTGCAGGTGCAATGAAGGG
CGTGTTGGTAGACATTGTGAATGCAGCACAGATGAAGTTAACAGTGAAGACATGGATGCTTACTGCAGGA
AAGAAAACAGTTCAGAAATCTGCAGTAACAATGGAGAGTGCGTCTGCGGACAGTGTGTTTGTAGGAAGAG
GGATAATACAAATGAAATTTATTCTGGCAAATTCTGCGAGTGTGATAATTTCAACTGTGATAGATCCAAT
GGCTTAATTTGTGGAGGAAATGGTGTTTGCAAGTGTCGTGTGTGTGAGTGCAACCCCAACTACACTGGCA
GTGCATGTGACTGTTCTTTGGATACTAGTACTTGTGAAGCCAGCAACGGACAGATCTGCAATGGCCGGGG
CATCTGCGAGTGTGGTGTCTGTAAGTGTACAGATCCGAAGTTTCAAGGGCAAACGTGTGAGATGTGTCAG
ACCTGCCTTGGTGTCTGTGCTGAGCATAAAGAATGTGTTCAGTGCAGAGCCTTCAATAAAGGAGAAAAGA
AAGACACATGCACACAGGAATGTTCCTATTTTAACATTACCAAGGTAGAAAGTCGGGACAAATTACCCCA
GCCGGTCCAACCTGATCCTGTGTCCCATTGTAAGGAGAAGGATGTTGACGACTGTTGGTTCTATTTTACG
TATTCAGTGAATGGGAACAACGAGGTCATGGTTCATGTTGTGGAGAATCCAGAGTGTCCCACTGGTCCAG
ACATCATTCCAATTGTAGCTGGTGTGGTTGCTGGAATTGTTCTTATTGGCCTTGCATTACTGCTGATATG
GAAGCTTTTAATGATAATTCATGACAGAAGGGAGTTTGCTAAATTTGAAAAGGAGAAAATGAATGCCAAA
TGGGACACGGGTGAAAATCCTATTTATAAGAGTGCCGTAACAACTGTGGTCAATCCGAAGTATGAGGGAA
AAGGTAGCGCATCCGGGGGTGCGTCAGGCGGCAGCGGATCTGGACCGGTCGCCACCATGGTGAGCAAGGG
CGAGGAGGATAACATGGCCATCATCAAGGAGTTCATGCGCTTCAAGGTGCACATGGAGGGCTCCGTGAAC
GGCCACGAGTTCGAGATCGAGGGCGAGGGCGAGGGCCGCCCCTACGAGGGCACCCAGACCGCCAAGCTGA
AGGTGACCAAGGGTGGCCCCCTGCCCTTCGCCTGGGACATCCTGTCCCCTCAGTTCATGTACGGCTCCAA
GGCCTACGTGAAGCACCCCGCCGACATCCCCGACTACTTGAAGCTGTCCTTCCCCGAGGGCTTCAAGTGG
GAGCGCGTGATGAACTTCGAGGACGGCGGCGTGGTGACCGTGACCCAGGACTCCTCCCTGCAGGACGGCG
AGTTCATCTACAAGGTGAAGCTGCGCGGCACCAACTTCCCCTCCGACGGCCCCGTAATGCAGAAGAAGAC
CATGGGCTGGGAGGCCTCCTCCGAGCGGATGTACCCCGAGGACGGCGCCCTGAAGGGCGAGATCAAGCAG
AGGCTGAAGCTGAAGGACGGCGGCCACTACGACGCTGAGGTCAAGACCACCTACAAGGCCAAGAAGCCCG
TGCAGCTGCCCGGCGCCTACAACGTCAACATCAAGTTGGACATCACCTCCCACAACGAGGACTACACCAT
CGTGGAACAGTACGAACGCGCCGAGGGCCGCCACTCCACCGGCGGCATGGACGAGCTGTACAAGTAAAGC
GGCCGCGACTCTAGATCATAATCAGCCATACCACATTTGTAGAGGTTTTACTTGCTTTAAAAAACCTCCC
ACACCTCCCCCTGAACCTGAAACATAAAATGAATGCAATTGTTGTTGTTAACTTGTTTATTGCAGCTTAT
AATGGTTACAAATAAAGCAATAGCATCACAAATTTCACAAATAAAGCATTTTTTTCACTGCATTCTAGTT
GTGGTTTGTCCAAACTCATCAATGTATCTTAAGGCGTAAATTGTAAGCGTTAATATTTTGTTAAAATTCG
CGTTAAATTTTTGTTAAATCAGCTCATTTTTTAACCAATAGGCCGAAATCGGCAAAATCCCTTATAAATC
AAAAGAATAGACCGAGATAGGGT
[37 nt withheld, positions 4154-4190]
AAAGAACGTGGACTCCAACGTCAAAGG
[49 nt withheld, positions 4218-4266]
T
[91 nt withheld, positions 4268-4358]
G
[124 nt withheld, positions 4360-4483]
CAGGTGGCACTTTTCGGGGAAATGTGCGCGGAACCCCTATTTGTTTATTTTTCTAAATACATTCAAATAT
GTATCCGCTCATGAGACAATAACCCTGATAAATGCTTCAATAATATTGAAAAAGGAAGAGTCCTGAGGCG
GAAAGAACCAGCTGTGGAATGTGTGTCAGTTAGGGTGTGGAAAGTCCCCAGGCTCCCCAGCAGGCAGAAG
TATGCAAAGCATGCATCTCAATTAGTCAGCAACCAGGTGTGGAAAGTCCCCAGGCTCCCCAGCAGGCAGA
AGTATGCAAAGCATGCATCTCAATTAGTCAGCAACCATAGTCCCGCCCCTAACTCCGCCCATCCCGCCCC
TAACTCCGCCCAGTTCCGCCCATTCTCCGCCCCATGGCTGACTAATTTTTTTTATTTATGCAGAGGCCGA
GGCCGCCTCGGCCTCTGAGCTATTCCAGAAGTAGTGAGGAGGCTTTTTTGGAGGCCTAGGCTTTTGCAAA
GATCGATCAAGAGACAGGATGAGGATCGTTTCGCATGATTGAACAAGATGGATTGCACGCAGGTTCTCCG
GCCGCTTGGGTGGAGAGGCTATTCGGCTATGACTGGGCACAACAGACAATCGGCTGCTCTGATGCCGCCG
TGTTCCGGCTGTCAGCGCAGGGGCGCCCGGTTCTTTTTGTCAAGACCGACCTGTCCGGTGCCCTGAATGA
ACTGCAAGACGAGGCAGCGCGGCTATCGTGGCTGGCCACGACGGGCGTTCCTTGCGCAGCTGTGCTCGAC
GTTGTCACTGAAGCGGGAAGGGACTGGCTGCTATTGGGCGAAGTGCCGGGGCAGGATCTCCTGTCATCTC
ACCTTGCTCCTGCCGAGAAAGTATCCATCATGGCTGATGCAATGCGGCGGCTGCATACGCTTGATCCGGC
TACCTGCCCATTCGACCACCAAGCGAAACATCGCATCGAGCGAGCACGTACTCGGATGGAAGCCGGTCTT
GTCGATCAGGATGATCTGGACGAAGAGCATCAGGGGCTCGCGCCAGCCGAACTGTTCGCCAGGCTCAAGG
CGAGCATGCCCGACGGCGAGGATCTCGTCGTGACCCATGGCGATGCCTGCTTGCCGAATATCATGGTGGA
AAATGGCCGCTTTTCTGGATTCATCGACTGTGGCCGGCTGGGTGTGGCGGACCGCTATCAGGACATAGCG
TTGGCTACCCGTGATATTGCTGAAGAGCTTGGCGGCGAATGGGCTGACCGCTTCCTCGTGCTTTACGGTA
TCGCCGCTCCCGATTCGCAGCGCATCGCCTTCTATCGCCTTCTTGACGAGTTCTTCTGAGCGGGACTCTG
GGGTTCGAAATGACCGACCAAGCGACGCCCAACCTGCCATCACGAGATTTCGATTCCACCGCCGCCTTCT
ATGAAAGGTTGGGCTTCGGAATCGTTTTCCGGGACGCCGGCTGGATGATCCTCCAGCGCGGGGATCTCAT
GCTGGAGTTCTTCGCCCACCCTAGGGGGAGGCTAACTGAAACACGGAAGGAGACAATACCGGAAGGAACC
CGCGCTATGACGGCAATAAAAAGACAGAATAAAACGCACGGTGTTGGGTCGTTTGTTCATAAACGCGGGG
TTCGGTCCCAGGGCTGGCACTCTGTCGATACCCCACCGAGACCCCATTGGGGCCAATACGCCCGCGTTTC
TTCCTTTTCCCCACCCCACCCCCCAAGTTCGGGTGAAGGCCCAGGGCTCGCAGCCAACGTCGGGGCGGCA
GGCCCTGCCATAGCCTCAGGTTACTCATATATACTTTAGATTGATTTAAAACTTCATTTTTAATTTAAAA
GGATCTAGGTGAAGATCCTTTTTGATAATCTCATGACCAAAATCCCTTAACGTGAGTTTTCGTTCCACTG
AGCGTCAGACCCCGTAGAAAAGATCAAAGGATCTTCTTGAGATCCTTTTTTTCTGCGCGTAATCTGCTGC
TTGCAAACAAAAAAACCACCGCTACCAGCGGTGGTTTGTTTGCCGGATCAAGAGCTACCAACTCTTTTTC
CGAAGGTAACTGGCTTCAGCAGAGCGCAGATACCAAATACTGTTCTTCTAGTGTAGCCGTAGTTAGGCCA
CCACTTCAAGAACTCTGTAGCACCGCCTACATACCTCGCTCTGCTAATCCTGTTACCAGTGGCTGCTGCC
AGTGGCGATAAGTCGTGTCTTACCGGGTTGGACTCAAGACGATAGTTACCGGATAAGGCGCAGCGGTCGG
GCTGAACGGGGGGTTCGTGCACACAGCCCAGCTTGGAGCGAACGACCTACACCGAACTGAGATACCTACA
GCGTGAGCTATGAGAAAGCGCCACGCTTCCCGAAGGGAGAAAGGCGGACAGGTATCCGGTAAGCGGCAGG
GTCGGAACAGGAGAGCGCACGAGGGAGCTTCCAGGGGGAAACGCCTGGTATCTTTATAGTCCTGTCGGGT
TTCGCCACCTCTGACTTGAGCGTCGATTTTTGTGATGCTCGTCAGGGGGGCGGAGCCTATGGAAAAACGC
CAGCAACGCGGCCTTTTTACGGTTCCTGGCCTTTTGCTGGCCTTTTGCTCACATGTTCTTTCCTGCGTTA
TCCCCTGATTCTGTGGATAACCGTATTACCGCCATGCATTAGTTA
