>Addgene plasmid #55064 | mCherry-Integrin-Beta1-N-18 | addgene partial sequence | sequence record 96913 | mCherry-R 5'-TTGGTCACCTTCAGCTTGG-3'
CCTCGATCTCGAACTCGTGGCCGTTCACGGAGCCCTCCATGTGCACCTTGAAGCGCATGAACTCCTTGAT
GATGGCCATGTTATCCTCCTCGCCCTTGCTCACCATGGTGGCGACCGGTCCAGATCCGCTGCCGCCTGAC
GCACCCCCGGATGCGCTACCTTTTCCCTCATACTTCGGATTGACCACAGTTGTTACGGCACTCTTATAAA
TAGGATTTTCACCCGTGTCCCATTTGGCATTCATTTTCTCCTTTTCAAATTTAGCAAACTCCCTTCTGTC
ATGAATTATCATTAAAAGCTTCCATATCAGCAGTAATGCAAGGCCAATAAGAACAATTCCAGCAACCACA
CCAGCTACAATTGGAATGATGTCTGGACCAGTGGGACACTCTGGATTCTCCACAACATGAACCATGACCT
CGTTGTTCCCATTCACTGAATACGTAAAATAGAACCAACAGTCGTCAACATCCTTCTCCTTACAATGGGA
CACAGGATCAGGTTGGACCGGCTGGGGTAATTTGTCCCGACTTTCTACCTTGGTAATGTTAAAATAGGAA
CATTCCTGTGTGCATGTGTCTTTCTTTTCTCCTTTATTGAAGGCTCTGCACTGAACACATTCTTTATGCT
CAGCACAGACACCAAGGCAGGTCTGACACATCTCACACGTTTGCCCTTGAAACTTCGGATCTGTACACTT
ACAGACACCACACTCGCAGATGCCCCGGCCATTGCAGATCTGTCCGTTGCTGGCTTCACAAGTACTAGTA
TCCAAAGAACAGTCACATGCACTGCCAGTGTAGTTGGG
